Addgene plasmid #197740: pMC-6-Ruby-9
Purpose: Phytobrick (MoClo) Level 0 Part
Depositing lab: Daniel Voytas. Depositing organization: University of Minnesota. Publication: An extensible vector toolkit and parts library for advanced engineering of plant genomes. Chamness JC, Kumar J, Cruz AJ, Rhuby E, Holum MJ, Cody JP, Tibebu R, Gamo ME, Starker CG, Zhang F, Voytas DF. Plant Genome. 2023 Mar 9:e20312. doi: 10.1002/tpg2.20312. PubMed 36896468.
Backbone
  Vector backbone: pMC-6-ccdB-9
  Backbone manufacturer: Self-made
  Vector type: Plant Expression
Growth in bacteria
  Bacterial resistance: Spectinomycin, 50 μg/mL
  Growth temperature: 37°C
  Growth strain: DH5alpha
  Copy number: High Copy
Gene/Insert
  Gene/Insert name: Ruby reporter tricistronic CDS
  Species: Beta vulgaris, Mirabilis jalapa, Porcine teschovirus-1
  Insert size (bp): 3962
  Cloning method: Restriction Enzyme; 5′ cloning site Unknown (unknown if destroyed)
Terms and licenses: Academic/Nonprofit Terms; Industry Terms: Not Available to Industry
Depositor comments: Please visit https://doi.org/10.1101/2022.10.15.511792 for bioRxiv preprint.
How to cite: pMC-6-Ruby-9 was a gift from Daniel Voytas (Addgene plasmid # 197740 ; http://n2t.net/addgene:197740 ; RRID:Addgene_197740)
