[The description below was written by a language model from this plasmid's Addgene catalogue record and pLannotate feature annotations shown in this document.]
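Description:
pMC-6-Ruby-9 is a Level 0 Phytobrick (MoClo) part plasmid from a modular plant genome engineering toolkit. It was built by replacing the ccdB counter-selection cassette of the self-made pMC-6-ccdB-9 acceptor with the part of interest. It is a small (about 6.2 kb) high-copy E. coli plasmid carrying a ColE1/pUC-type origin. Selection is with spectinomycin through the aadA aminoglycoside adenylyltransferase gene, which sits downstream of an annotated AmpR (bla) promoter. Short annotated fragments of an integrase, a gentamicin resistance gene, lacI and an RSF origin appear to be remnants of the backbone's construction rather than functional elements.

The insert is the roughly 4 kb RUBY reporter, a single tricistronic coding sequence. The feature table identifies the first two open reading frames as the Beta vulgaris cytochrome P450 CYP76AD1 and the DOPA 4,5-dioxygenase DODA1. The region after DODA1 is unannotated. The catalogue's species list (Mirabilis jalapa and Porcine teschovirus-1) is consistent with the usual RUBY design, in which a glucosyltransferase forms the third cistron and P2A self-cleaving peptides separate the three enzymes, but the record does not name these parts explicitly. Together the enzymes of this pathway convert tyrosine into betalain, a red pigment visible without substrates or imaging equipment.

As a Level 0 part, the plasmid holds only the coding sequence and has no annotated plant promoter or terminator. These are supplied when the part is combined with other modules by Golden Gate assembly into a transcription unit. The "6" and "9" in the name presumably denote the flanking assembly positions, though the record does not define them. The assembled unit would serve as a visual marker of transformation or expression in plants.
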