Features (pLannotate 1.2.2; 9 found; start..end, strand, type, name):
      1..23      +  rep_origin     RSF ori (fragment): Plasmids containing the RSF 1030 origin of replication can be propagated in E. coli cells that contain additional plasmids with compatible origins.
     25..74      +  CDS            lacI (fragment): lac repressor; lacI; The lac repressor binds to the lac operator to inhibit transcription in E. coli. This inhibition can be relieved by adding lactose or isopropyl-β-D-thiogalactopyranoside (IPTG).
     91..1581    +  CDS            CYP76AD1: C76AD_BETVU - Also known as Bv2g029890_ucyh From Beta vulgaris (Sugar beet).
   1648..2472    +  CDS            DODA1: DOD1W_BETVU - Experimental evidence at transcript level: Swiss-Prot protein existence level 2. Opens the cyclic ring of dihydroxy-phenylalanine (DOPA) between carbons 4 and 5, thus producing an unstable seco-DOPA that rearranges nonenzymatically to betalamic acid. From Beta vulgaris (Sugar beet).
   4173..4277    +  promoter       AmpR promoter: bla
   4268..4348    -  CDS            int (fragment): INT2_ECOLX - Protein inferred from homology: Swiss-Prot protein existence level 3. Putative integrase believed to be involved in the insertion of antibiotic resistance genes into plasmids and transposons. From Escherichia coli.
   4436..4492    +  CDS            GmR (fragment): gentamycin acetyltransferase; aacC1; confers resistance to gentamycin
   4499..5287    +  CDS            aadA: S3AD_ECOLX - Experimental evidence at protein level: Swiss-Prot protein existence level 1. Mediates bacterial resistance to the antibiotics streptomycin and spectinomycin. From Escherichia coli.
   5461..6049    +  rep_origin     ori: high-copy-number ColE1/pMB1/pBR322/pUC origin of replication
>Addgene plasmid #197740 | pMC-6-Ruby-9 | addgene full sequence | sequence record 391093 | Addgene NGS Result
GTCAGTGAGCGAGGAAGCGGAAGAGCGCCCAATACGCAAACCGCCTCTCCCCGCGCGTTGGCCGATTCAT
TAATCACTCTGTGGTCTCAAATGGATCATGCGACCCTCGCCATGATCCTCGCGATCTGGTTCATCAGCTT
CCACTTCATCAAGCTGCTGTTCTCCCAGCAGACCACCAAGCTGCTTCCGCCAGGACCAAAGCCGCTTCCG
ATCATCGGCAACATCCTTGAGGTGGGCAAGAAGCCGCATCGGTCCTTCGCCAACCTCGCCAAGATTCACG
GCCCACTCATTTCCCTCAGACTCGGCTCTGTGACCACCATCGTTGTGTCCTCTGCCGACGTGGCCAAAGA
GATGTTCCTCAAGAAGGATCACCCGCTCTCCAACCGCACGATCCCGAATAGTGTTACAGCCGGCGACCAC
CACAAGCTCACCATGTCTTGGCTCCCGGTGTCTCCGAAGTGGCGCAACTTCCGCAAGATTACCGCCGTGC
ATCTGCTCTCCCCACAGAGACTCGATGCCTGCCAGACATTCAGGCACGCCAAGGTGCAGCAGCTCTACGA
GTACGTTCAAGAGTGCGCCCAGAAAGGCCAGGCCGTGGATATTGGCAAGGCCGCCTTTACGACCAGCCTC
AACCTCCTCAGCAAGCTGTTCTTCAGCGTCGAGCTGGCGCACCACAAGTCCCATACCAGCCAAGAGTTCA
AAGAGCTGATCTGGAACATCATGGAAGATATAGGCAAGCCGAACTACGCCGACTACTTCCCGATTCTCGG
CTGCGTTGACCCATCTGGCATTAGAAGAAGGCTCGCCTGCTCCTTCGACAAGCTGATCGCCGTGTTCCAG
GGCATCATCTGCGAGAGACTCGCCCCAGATTCCTCCACCACAACTACCACCACCACCGACGACGTGCTCG
ATGTGCTCCTCCAGCTGTTCAAGCAGAACGAGCTGACGATGGGCGAGATCAACCACCTCCTCGTGGACAT
CTTCGACGCCGGCACCGATACCACATCCTCCACATTCGAGTGGGTGATGACCGAGCTGATCCGCAATCCA
GAGATGATGGAAAAGGCCCAAGAGGAAATCAAGCAGGTCCTCGGCAAGGACAAGCAGATCCAAGAGTCCG
ACATCATCAACCTGCCGTACCTCCAGGCGATCATCAAAGAGACACTCCGCCTCCATCCGCCGACCGTGTT
CTTGCTCCCAAGAAAGGCCGACACCGATGTCGAGCTGTACGGCTACATCGTGCCGAAGGATGCCCAGATC
CTCGTGAACCTCTGGGCCATTGGCAGGGACCCAAACGCCTGGCAGAACGCCGATATTTTCAGCCCAGAGC
GCTTCATCGGCTGCGAGATCGATGTTAAGGGCCGCGATTTCGGCCTCCTTCCATTTGGCGCTGGCCGCAG
AATTTGCCCAGGCATGAATCTCGCCATCAGGATGCTCACCCTCATGCTCGCCACACTCCTCCAGTTCTTC
AACTGGAAGCTCGAAGGCGACATCTCCCCGAAGGACCTCGACATGGACGAGAAGTTCGGCATTGCGCTCC
AAAAGACCAAGCCGCTCAAGCTCATCCCGATTCCGCGCTACGGTAGCGGAGCTACCAATTTTAGCCTCCT
TAAGCAGGCTGGTGATGTAGAAGAGAACCCCGGGCCTATGAAGATGATGAACGGCGAGGACGCCAACGAC
CAGATGATCAAAGAGTCCTTCTTCATCACCCACGGCAACCCGATCCTCACCGTCGAGGATACACATCCGC
TCAGGCCGTTCTTCGAGACATGGCGCGAGAAGATTTTCTCCAAGAAGCCGAAGGCCATCCTCATCATCTC
CGGCCACTGGGAGACAGTGAAGCCAACCGTGAACGCCGTGCACATCAACGACACCATCCACGACTTCGAC
GACTACCCAGCCGCCATGTACCAGTTCAAGTACCCAGCTCCAGGCGAGCCAGAGCTTGCGAGAAAGGTGG
AAGAGATCCTCAAGAAGTCCGGGTTCGAGACAGCCGAGACAGACCAAAAGAGGGGCCTTGATCACGGCGC
CTGGGTTCCACTCATGCTCATGTATCCAGAGGCGGACATCCCGGTGTGCCAGCTCTCAGTTCAGCCACAT
CTCGACGGCACCTACCACTACAATCTCGGCAGAGCCCTCGCGCCGCTCAAGAATGATGGCGTGCTCATTA
TTGGCTCCGGCAGCGCCACACATCCACTCGATGAGACACCGCACTACTTCGATGGTGTTGCCCCTTGGGC
CGCTGCCTTCGATTCTTGGCTTAGGAAGGCCCTCATCAACGGCCGCTTCGAGGAAGTGAACATCTACGAG
AGCAAGGCCCCGAACTGGAAGCTCGCCCATCCATTTCCAGAGCACTTCTACCCGCTCCACGTTGTGCTCG
GCGCTGCTGGTGAAAAGTGGAAGGCCGAGCTGATCCACTCCTCCTGGGATCATGGCACACTTTGCCACGG
CTCCTACAAGTTCACCTCCGCCGGATCCGGAGCAACCAACTTTAGCCTGCTCAAGCAAGCAGGAGATGTT
GAGGAAAATCCTGGCCCCATGACCGCCATCAAGATGAACACCAACGGCGAGGGCGAGACACAGCACATCC
TCATGATCCCGTTCATGGCGCAGGGCCACCTCAGGCCATTTCTCGAACTCGCCATGTTCCTCTACAAGCG
CTCCCACGTGATCATCACCCTGCTCACAACTCCGCTCAATGCCGGCTTCCTCAGGCACCTCCTTCACCAC
CATTCCTACTCCTCCAGCGGCATCAGGATCGTCGAGCTGCCATTCAACTCCACCAACCACGGACTCCCAC
CGGGCATCGAGAACACCGATAAGCTCACACTCCCGCTCGTGGTGTCCCTCTTCCATTCCACCATCAGCCT
CGATCCGCACCTCCGCGATTACATCTCCAGGCATTTCAGCCCAGCCAGGCCACCACTCTGCGTGATCCAT
GATGTGTTCCTCGGCTGGGTTGACCAGGTGGCCAAGGATGTGGGCTCTACAGGCGTGGTGTTCACAACAG
GCGGCGCTTATGGCACATCCGCCTACGTGTCCATCTGGAACGATCTCCCGCACCAGAACTACTCCGACGA
CCAAGAGTTCCCGCTGCCAGGCTTCCCAGAGAACCATAAGTTCCGCAGGTCCCAGCTCCATCGGTTCCTC
AGATATGCCGACGGCTCCGACGATTGGTCCAAGTATTTCCAGCCGCAGCTCCGCCAGTCCATGAAGTCTT
TTGGCTGGCTCTGCAACTCCGTGGAAGAGATCGAGACACTCGGCTTCTCCATCCTCCGCAACTACACCAA
GCTGCCGATCTGGGGCATCGGCCCACTTATTGCTTCCCCAGTGCAGCACTCCTCCTCCGACAACAATTCA
ACAGGCGCCGAGTTCGTGCAGTGGCTCAGCCTCAAAGAGCCGGACTCCGTCCTCTACATCTCCTTCGGCT
CCCAGAACACGATCAGCCCGACGCAGATGATGGAACTCGCTGCTGGCCTTGAGTCCTCCGAGAAGCCATT
CCTCTGGGTGATCAGAGCCCCGTTCGGCTTCGACATCAACGAAGAGATGCGCCCAGAGTGGCTGCCAGAG
GGCTTTGAGGAACGCATGAAGGTGAAGAAACAGGGCAAGCTCGTGTACAAGCTCGGCCCGCAGCTTGAGA
TCCTCAACCATGAATCCATCGGCGGCTTTCTCACCCACTGCGGATGGAACAGCATCCTTGAGTCTCTTCG
CGAGGGCGTTCCGATGCTTGGATGGCCACTTGCTGCCGAGCAGGCCTACAACCTCAAGTACCTCGAAGAT
GAGATGGGCGTCGCGGTTGAGCTTGCTAGAGGCCTCGAAGGCGAGATCTCCAAAGAGAAGGTCAAGCGCA
TCGTCGAGATGATCCTTGAGCGCAACGAGGGCTCCAAAGGCTGGGAGATGAAGAATCGCGCCGTGGAAAT
GGGCAAAAAGCTCAAGGACGCCGTGAACGAGGAAAAAGAGCTGAAGGGCTCCTCCGTGAAGGCGATCGAC
GATTTCCTCGACGCCGTCATGCAGGCCAAACTTGAGCCAAGCCTCCAGTGATAGTGAGCTTTGAGACCAC
GAAGTGGCTCTTCAGTGGACGAAAGGGCCTCGTGATACGCCTATTTTTATAGGTTAATGTCATGATAATA
ATGGTTTCTTAGACGTCAGGTGGCACTTTTCGGGGAAATGTGCGCGGAACCCCTATTTGTTTATTTTTCT
AAATACATTCAAATATGTATCCGCTCATGAGACAATAACCCTGATAAATGCTTCAATAATATTGAAAAAG
GAAGAGTATGCGCTCACGCAACTGGTCCAGAACCTTGACCGAACGCAGCGGTGGTAACGGCGCAGTGGCG
GTTTTCATGGCTTGTTATGACTGTTTTTTTTTGGGGTACAGTCTATGCCTCGGGCATCCAAGCAGCAAGC
GCGTTACGCCGTGGGTCGATGTTTGATGTTATGGAGCAGCAACGATGTTACGCAGCAGGGCAGTCGCCCT
AAAACAAAGTTAAACATCATGAGGGAAGCGGTGATCGCCGAAGTATCGACTCAACTATCAGAGGTAGTTG
GCGTCATCGAGCGCCATCTCGAACCGACGTTGCTGGCCGTACATTTGTACGGCTCCGCAGTGGATGGCGG
CCTGAAGCCACACAGCGATATTGATTTGCTGGTTACGGTGACCGTAAGGCTTGATGAAACAACGCGGCGA
GCTTTGATCAACGACCTTTTGGAAACTTCGGCTTCCCCTGGAGAGAGCGAGATTCTCCGCGCTGTAGAAG
TCACCATTGTTGTGCACGACGACATCATTCCGTGGCGTTATCCAGCTAAGCGCGAACTGCAATTTGGAGA
ATGGCAGCGCAATGACATTCTTGCAGGTATCTTCGAGCCAGCCACGATCGACATTGATCTGGCTATCTTG
CTGACAAAAGCAAGAGAACATAGCGTTGCCTTGGTAGGTCCAGCGGCGGAGGAACTCTTTGATCCGGTTC
CTGAACAGGATCTATTTGAGGCGCTAAATGAAACCTTAACGCTATGGAACTCGCCGCCCGACTGGGCTGG
CGATGAGCGAAATGTAGTGCTTACGTTGTCCCGCATTTGGTACAGCGCAGTAACCGGCAAAATCGCGCCG
AAGGATGTCGCTGCCGACTGGGCAATGGAGCGCCTGCCGGCCCAGTATCAGCCCGTCATACTTGAAGCTA
GACAGGCTTATCTTGGACAAGAAGAAGATCGCTTGGCCTCGCGCGCAGATCAGTTGGAAGAATTTGTCCA
TTACGTAAAAGGCGAGATCACCAAGGTAGTCGGCAAATAACTGTCAGACCAAGTTTACTCATATATACTT
TAGATTGATTTAAAACTTCATTTTTAATTTAAAAGGATCTAGGTGAAGATCCTTTTTGATAATCTCATGA
CCAAAATCCCTTAACGTGAGTTTTCGTTCCACTGAGCGTCAGACCCCGTAGAAAAGATCAAAGGATCTTC
TTGAGATCCTTTTTTTCTGCGCGTAATCTGCTGCTTGCAAACAAAAAAACCACCGCTACCAGCGGTGGTT
TGTTTGCCGGATCAAGAGCTACCAACTCTTTTTCCGAAGGTAACTGGCTTCAGCAGAGCGCAGATACCAA
ATACTGTTCTTCTAGTGTAGCCGTAGTTAGGCCACCACTTCAAGAACTCTGTAGCACCGCCTACATACCT
CGCTCTGCTAATCCTGTTACCAGTGGCTGCTGCCAGTGGCGATAAGTCGTGTCTTACCGGGTTGGACTCA
AGACGATAGTTACCGGATAAGGCGCAGCGGTCGGGCTGAACGGGGGGTTCGTGCACACAGCCCAGCTTGG
AGCGAACGACCTACACCGAACTGAGATACCTACAGCGTGAGCTATGAGAAAGCGCCACGCTTCCCGAAGG
GAGAAAGGCGGACAGGTATCCGGTAAGCGGCAGGGTCGGAACAGGAGAGCGCACGAGGGAGCTTCCAGGG
GGAAACGCCTGGTATCTTTATAGTCCTGTCGGGTTTCGCCACCTCTGACTTGAGCGTCGATTTTTGTGAT
GCTCGTCAGGGGGGCGGAGCCTATGGAAAAACGCCAGCAACGCGGCCTTTTTACGGTTCCTGGCCTTTTG
CTGGCCTTTTGCTCACATGTTCTTTCCTGCGTTATCCCCTGATTCTGTGGATAACCGTATTACCGCCTTT
GAGTGAGCTGATACCGCTCGCCGCAGCCGAACGACCGAGCGCAGCGA
